>Addgene plasmid #215490 | FUW-hSNCA(D2R)-GFP | addgene full sequence | sequence record 426320 | Addgene NGS Result
CGATCCCCTATGGTGCACTCTCAGTACAATCTGCTCTGATGCCGCATAGTTAAGCCAGTATCTGCTCCCT
GCTTGTGTGTTGGAGGTCGCTGAGTAGTGCGCGAGCAAAATTTAAGCTACAACAAGGCAAGGCTTGACCG
ACAATTGCATGAAGAATCTGCTTAGGGTTAGGCGTTTTGCGCTGCTTCGCGATGTACGGGCCAGATATAC
GCGTTGACATTGATTATTGACTAGTTATTAATAGTAATCAATTACGGGGTCATTAGTTCATAGCCCATAT
ATGGAGTTCCGCGTTACATAACTTACGGTAAATGGCCCGCCTGGCTGACCGCCCAACGACCCCCGCCCAT
TGACGTCAATAATGACGTATGTTCCCATAGTAACGCCAATAGGGACTTTCCATTGACGTCAATGGGTGGA
GTATTTACGGTAAACTGCCCACTTGGCAGTACATCAAGTGTATCATATGCCAAGTACGCCCCCTATTGAC
GTCAATGACGGTAAATGGCCCGCCTGGCATTATGCCCAGTACATGACCTTATGGGACTTTCCTACTTGGC
AGTACATCTACGTATTAGTCATCGCTATTACCATGGTGATGCGGTTTTGGCAGTACATCAATGGGCGTGG
ATAGCGGTTTGACTCACGGGGATTTCCAAGTCTCCACCCCATTGACGTCAATGGGAGTTTGTTTTGGCAC
CAAAATCAACGGGACTTTCCAAAATGTCGTAACAACTCCGCCCCATTGACGCAAATGGGCGGTAGGCGTG
TACGGTGGGAGGTCTATATAAGCAGCGCGTTTTGCCTGTACTGGGTCTCTCTGGTTAGACCAGATCTGAG
CCTGGGAGCTCTCTGGCTAACTAGGGAACCCACTGCTTAAGCCTCAATAAAGCTTGCCTTGAGTGCTTCA
AGTAGTGTGTGCCCGTCTGTTGTGTGACTCTGGTAACTAGAGATCCCTCAGACCCTTTTAGTCAGTGTGG
AAAATCTCTAGCAGTGGCGCCCGAACAGGGACTTGAAAGCGAAAGGGAAACCAGAGGAGCTCTCTCGACG
CAGGACTCGGCTTGCTGAAGCGCGCACGGCAAGAGGCGAGGGGCGGCGACTGGTGAGTACGCCAAAAATT
TTGACTAGCGGAGGCTAGAAGGAGAGAGATGGGTGCGAGAGCGTCAGTATTAAGCGGGGGAGAATTAGAT
CGCGATGGGAAAAAATTCGGTTAAGGCCAGGGGGAAAGAAAAAATATAAATTAAAACATATAGTATGGGC
AAGCAGGGAGCTAGAACGATTCGCAGTTAATCCTGGCCTGTTAGAAACATCAGAAGGCTGTAGACAAATA
CTGGGACAGCTACAACCATCCCTTCAGACAGGATCAGAAGAACTTAGATCATTATATAATACAGTAGCAA
CCCTCTATTGTGTGCATCAAAGGATAGAGATAAAAGACACCAAGGAAGCTTTAGACAAGATAGAGGAAGA
GCAAAACAAAAGTAAGACCACCGCACAGCAAGCGGCCGCTGATCTTCAGACCTGGAGGAGGAGATATGAG
GGACAATTGGAGAAGTGAATTATATAAATATAAAGTAGTAAAAATTGAACCATTAGGAGTAGCACCCACC
AAGGCAAAGAGAAGAGTGGTGCAGAGAGAAAAAAGAGCAGTGGGAATAGGAGCTTTGTTCCTTGGGTTCT
TGGGAGCAGCAGGAAGCACTATGGGCGCAGCGTCAATGACGCTGACGGTACAGGCCAGACAATTATTGTC
TGGTATAGTGCAGCAGCAGAACAATTTGCTGAGGGCTATTGAGGCGCAACAGCATCTGTTGCAACTCACA
GTCTGGGGCATCAAGCAGCTCCAGGCAAGAATCCTGGCTGTGGAAAGATACCTAAAGGATCAACAGCTCC
TGGGGATTTGGGGTTGCTCTGGAAAACTCATTTGCACCACTGCTGTGCCTTGGAATGCTAGTTGGAGTAA
TAAATCTCTGGAACAGATTTGGAATCACACGACCTGGATGGAGTGGGACAGAGAAATTAACAATTACACA
AGCTTAATACACTCCTTAATTGAAGAATCGCAAAACCAGCAAGAAAAGAATGAACAAGAATTATTGGAAT
TAGATAAATGGGCAAGTTTGTGGAATTGGTTTAACATAACAAATTGGCTGTGGTATATAAAATTATTCAT
AATGATAGTAGGAGGCTTGGTAGGTTTAAGAATAGTTTTTGCTGTACTTTCTATAGTGAATAGAGTTAGG
CAGGGATATTCACCATTATCGTTTCAGACCCACCTCCCAACCCCGAGGGGACCCGACAGGCCCGAAGGAA
TAGAAGAAGAAGGTGGAGAGAGAGACAGAGACAGATCCATTCGATTAGTGAACGGATCGGCACTGCGTGC
GCCAATTCTGCAGACAAATGGCAGTATTCATCCACAATTTTAAAAGAAAAGGGGGGATTGGGGGGTACAG
TGCAGGGGAAAGAATAGTAGACATAATAGCAACAGACATACAAACTAAAGAATTACAAAAACAAATTACA
AAAATTCAAAATTTTCGGGTTTATTACAGGGACAGCAGAGATCCAGTTTGGTTAATTAACCCGTGTCGGC
TCCAGATCTGGCCTCCGCGCCGGGTTTTGGCGCCTCCCGCGGGCGCCCCCCTCCTCACGGCGAGCGCTGC
CACGTCAGACGAAGGGCGCAGCGAGCGTCCTGATCCTTCCGCCCGGACGCTCAGGACAGCGGCCCGCTGC
TCATAAGACTCGGCCTTAGAACCCCAGTATCAGCAGAAGGACATTTTAGGACGGGACTTGGGTGACTCTA
GGGCACTGGTTTTCTTTCCAGAGAGCGGAACAGGCGAGGAAAAGTAGTCCCTTCTCGGCGATTCTGCGGA
GGGATCTCCGTGGGGCGGTGAACGCCGATGATTATATAAGGACGCGCCGGGTGTGGCACAGCTAGTTCCG
TCGCAGCCGGGATTTGGGTCGCGGTTCTTGTTTGTGGATCGCTGTGATCGTCACTTGGTGAGTAGCGGGC
TGCTGGGCTGGCCGGGGCTTTCGTGGCCGCCGGGCCGCTCGGTGGGACGGAAGCGTGTGGAGAGACCGCC
AAGGGCTGTAGTCTGGGTCCGCGAGCAAGGTTGCCCTGAACTGGGGGTTGGGGGGAGCGCAGCAAAATGG
CGGCTGTTCCCGAGTCTTGAATGGAAGACGCTTGTGAGGCGGGCTGTGAGGTCGTTGAAACAAGGTGGGG
GGCATGGTGGGCGGCAAGAACCCAAGGTCTTGAGGCCTTCGCTAATGCGGGAAAGCTCTTATTCGGGTGA
GATGGGCTGGGGCACCATCTGGGGACCCTGACGTGAAGTTTGTCACTGACTGGAGAACTCGGTTTGTCGT
CTGTTGCGGGGGCGGCAGTTATGGCGGTGCCGTTGGGCAGTGCACCCGTACCTTTGGGAGCGCGCGCCCT
CGTCGTGTCGTGACGTCACCCGTTCTGTTGGCTTATAATGCAGGGTGGGGCCACCTGCCGGTAGGTGTGC
GGTAGGCTTTTCTCCGTCGCAGGACGCAGGGTTCGGGCCTAGGGTAGGCTCTCCTGAATCGACAGGCGCC
GGACCTCTGGTGAGGGGAGGGATAAGTGAGGCGTCAGTTTCTTTGGTCGGTTTTATGTACCTATCTTCTT
AAGTAGCTGAAGCTCCGGTTTTGAACTATGCGCTCGGGGTTGGCGAGTGTGTTTTGTGAAGTTTTTTAGG
CACCTTTTGAAATGTAATCATTTGGGTCAATATGTAATTTTCAGTGTTAGACTAGTAAATTGTCCGCTAA
ATTCTGGCCGTTTTTGGCTTTTTTGTTAGACGAAGCTTGGGCTGCAGGTCGACTCTAGAGCCACCATGCG
TGTATTCATGAAAGGACTTTCAAAGGCCAAGGAGGGAGTTGTGGCTGCTGCTGAGAAAACCAAACAGGGT
GTGGCAGAAGCAGCAGGAAAGACAAAAGAG
[192 nt withheld, positions 3951-4142]
TTGGGCAAGAATGAAGAAGGAGCCCCACAGGAAGGGATTCTGGAAGATATGCCTGTGGATCCTGACAATG
AGGCTTATGAAATGCCTTCTGAGGAAGGGTATCAAGACTACGAACCTGAAGCCGCTAGCGGTGGCGGCTC
TGGTGTGAGCAAGGGCGAGGAGCTGTTCACCGGGGTGGTGCCCATCCTGGTCGAGCTGGACGGCGACGTA
AACGGCCACAAGTTCAGCGTGTCCGGCGAGGGCGAGGGCGATGCCACCTACGGCAAGCTGACCCTGAAGT
TCATCTGCACCACCGGCAAGCTGCCCGTGCCCTGGCCCACCCTCGTGACCACCCTGACCTACGGCGTGCA
GTGCTTCAGCCGCTACCCCGACCACATGAAGCAGCACGACTTCTTCAAGTCCGCCATGCCCGAAGGCTAC
GTCCAGGAGCGCACCATCTTCTTCAAGGACGACGGCAACTACAAGACCCGCGCCGAGGTGAAGTTCGAGG
GCGACACCCTGGTGAACCGCATCGAGCTGAAGGGCATCGACTTCAAGGAGGACGGCAACATCCTGGGGCA
CAAGCTGGAGTACAACTACAACAGCCACAACGTCTATATCATGGCCGACAAGCAGAAGAACGGCATCAAG
GTGAACTTCAAGATCCGCCACAACATCGAGGACGGCAGCGTGCAGCTCGCCGACCACTACCAGCAGAACA
CCCCCATCGGCGACGGCCCCGTGCTGCTGCCCGACAACCACTACCTGAGCACCCAGTCCGCCCTGAGCAA
AGACCCCAACGAGAAGCGCGATCACATGGTCCTGCTGGAGTTCGTGACCGCCGCCGGGATCACTCTCGGC
ATGGACGAGCTCTACAAGTGAGGATCCGTTAACAATTCGATATCAAGCTTATCGATAATCAACCTCTGGA
TTACAAAATTTGTGAAAGATTGACTGGTATTCTTAACTATGTTGCTCCTTTTACGCTATGTGGATACGCT
GCTTTAATGCCTTTGTATCATGCTATTGCTTCCCGTATGGCTTTCATTTTCTCCTCCTTGTATAAATCCT
GGTTGCTGTCTCTTTATGAGGAGTTGTGGCCCGTTGTCAGGCAACGTGGCGTGGTGTGCACTGTGTTTGC
TGACGCAACCCCCACTGGTTGGGGCATTGCCACCACCTGTCAGCTCCTTTCCGGGACTTTCGCTTTCCCC
CTCCCTATTGCCACGGCGGAACTCATCGCCGCCTGCCTTGCCCGCTGCTGGACAGGGGCTCGGCTGTTGG
GCACTGACAATTCCGTGGTGTTGTCGGGGAAATCATCGTCCTTTCCTTGGCTGCTCGCCTGTGTTGCCAC
CTGGATTCTGCGCGGGACGTCCTTCTGCTACGTCCCTTCGGCCCTCAATCCAGCGGACCTTCCTTCCCGC
GGCCTGCTGCCGGCTCTGCGGCCTCTTCCGCGTCTTCGCCTTCGCCCTCAGACGAGTCGGATCTCCCTTT
GGGCCGCCTCCCCGCATCGATACCGTCGACCTCGAGACCTAGAAAAACATGGAGCAATCACAAGTAGCAA
TACAGCAGCTACCAATGCTGATTGTGCCTGGCTAGAAGCACAAGAGGAGGAGGAGGTGGGTTTTCCAGTC
ACACCTCAGGTACCTTTAAGACCAATGACTTACAAGGCAGCTGTAGATCTTAGCCACTTTTTAAAAGAAA
AGGGGGGACTGGAAGGGCTAATTCACTCCCAACGAAGACAAGATATCCTTGATCTGTGGATCTACCACAC
ACAAGGCTACTTCCCTGATTGGCAGAACTACACACCAGGGCCAGGGATCAGATATCCACTGACCTTTGGA
TGGTGCTACAAGCTAGTACCAGTTGAGCAAGAGAAGGTAGAAGAAGCCAATGAAGGAGAGAACACCCGCT
TGTTACACCCTGTGAGCCTGCATGGGATGGATGACCCGGAGAGAGAAGTATTAGAGTGGAGGTTTGACAG
CCGCCTAGCATTTCATCACATGGCCCGAGAGCTGCATCCGGACTGTACTGGGTCTCTCTGGTTAGACCAG
ATCTGAGCCTGGGAGCTCTCTGGCTAACTAGGGAACCCACTGCTTAAGCCTCAATAAAGCTTGCCTTGAG
TGCTTCAAGTAGTGTGTGCCCGTCTGTTGTGTGACTCTGGTAACTAGAGATCCCTCAGACCCTTTTAGTC
AGTGTGGAAAATCTCTAGCAGGGCCCGTTTAAACCCGCTGATCAGCCTCGACTGTGCCTTCTAGTTGCCA
GCCATCTGTTGTTTGCCCCTCCCCCGTGCCTTCCTTGACCCTGGAAGGTGCCACTCCCACTGTCCTTTCC
TAATAAAATGAGGAAATTGCATCGCATTGTCTGAGTAGGTGTCATTCTATTCTGGGGGGTGGGGTGGGGC
AGGACAGCAAGGGGGAGGATTGGGAAGACAATAGCAGGCATGCTGGGGATGCGGTGGGCTCTATGGCTTC
TGAGGCGGAAAGAACCAGCTGGGGCTCTAGGGGGTATCCCC
[124 nt withheld, positions 6634-6757]
C
[91 nt withheld, positions 6759-6849]
A
[49 nt withheld, positions 6851-6899]
CCTTTGACGTTGGAGTCCACGTTCTTT
[37 nt withheld, positions 6927-6963]
ACCCTATCTCGGTCTATTCTTTTGATTTATAAGGGATTTTGCCGATTTCGGCCTATTGGTTAAAAAATGA
GCTGATTTAACAAAAATTTAACGCGAATTAATTCTGTGGAATGTGTGTCAGTTAGGGTGTGGAAAGTCCC
CAGGCTCCCCAGCAGGCAGAAGTATGCAAAGCATGCATCTCAATTAGTCAGCAACCAGGTGTGGAAAGTC
CCCAGGCTCCCCAGCAGGCAGAAGTATGCAAAGCATGCATCTCAATTAGTCAGCAACCATAGTCCCGCCC
CTAACTCCGCCCATCCCGCCCCTAACTCCGCCCAGTTCCGCCCATTCTCCGCCCCATGGCTGACTAATTT
TTTTTATTTATGCAGAGGCCGAGGCCGCCTCTGCCTCTGAGCTATTCCAGAAGTAGTGAGGAGGCTTTTT
TGGAGGCCTAGGCTTTTGCAAAAAGCTCCCGGGAGCTTGTATATCCATTTTCGGATCTGATCAGCACGTG
TTGACAATTAATCATCGGCATAGTATATCGGCATAGTATAATACGACAAGGTGAGGAACTAAACCATGGC
CAAGTTGACCAGTGCCGTTCCGGTGCTCACCGCGCGCGACGTCGCCGGAGCGGTCGAGTTCTGGACCGAC
CGGCTCGGGTTCTCCCGGGACTTCGTGGAGGACGACTTCGCCGGTGTGGTCCGGGACGACGTGACCCTGT
TCATCAGCGCGGTCCAGGACCAGGTGGTGCCGGACAACACCCTGGCCTGGGTGTGGGTGCGCGGCCTGGA
CGAGCTGTACGCCGAGTGGTCGGAGGTCGTGTCCACGAACTTCCGGGACGCCTCCGGGCCGGCCATGACC
GAGATCGGCGAGCAGCCGTGGGGGCGGGAGTTCGCCCTGCGCGACCCGGCCGGCAACTGCGTGCACTTCG
TGGCCGAGGAGCAGGACTGACACGTGCTACGAGATTTCGATTCCACCGCCGCCTTCTATGAAAGGTTGGG
CTTCGGAATCGTTTTCCGGGACGCCGGCTGGATGATCCTCCAGCGCGGGGATCTCATGCTGGAGTTCTTC
GCCCACCCCAACTTGTTTATTGCAGCTTATAATGGTTACAAATAAAGCAATAGCATCACAAATTTCACAA
ATAAAGCATTTTTTTCACTGCATTCTAGTTGTGGTTTGTCCAAACTCATCAATGTATCTTATCATGTCTG
TATACCGTCGACCTCTAGCTAGAGCTTGGCGTAATCATGGTCATAGCTGTTTCCTGTGTGAAATTGTTAT
CCGCTCACAATTCCACACAACATACGAGCCGGAAGCATAAAGTGTAAAGCCTGGGGTGCCTAATGAGTGA
GCTAACTCACATTAATTGCGTTGCGCTCACTGCCCGCTTTCCAGTCGGGAAACCTGTCGTGCCAGCTGCA
TTAATGAATCGGCCAACGCGCGGGGAGAGGCGGTTTGCGTATTGGGCGCTCTTCCGCTTCCTCGCTCACT
GACTCGCTGCGCTCGGTCGTTCGGCTGCGGCGAGCGGTATCAGCTCACTCAAAGGCGGTAATACGGTTAT
CCACAGAATCAGGGGATAACGCAGGAAAGAACATGTGAGCAAAAGGCCAGCAAAAGGCCAGGAACCGTAA
AAAGGCCGCGTTGCTGGCGTTTTTCCATAGGCTCCGCCCCCCTGACGAGCATCACAAAAATCGACGCTCA
AGTCAGAGGTGGCGAAACCCGACAGGACTATAAAGATACCAGGCGTTTCCCCCTGGAAGCTCCCTCGTGC
GCTCTCCTGTTCCGACCCTGCCGCTTACCGGATACCTGTCCGCCTTTCTCCCTTCGGGAAGCGTGGCGCT
TTCTCATAGCTCACGCTGTAGGTATCTCAGTTCGGTGTAGGTCGTTCGCTCCAAGCTGGGCTGTGTGCAC
GAACCCCCCGTTCAGCCCGACCGCTGCGCCTTATCCGGTAACTATCGTCTTGAGTCCAACCCGGTAAGAC
ACGACTTATCGCCACTGGCAGCAGCCACTGGTAACAGGATTAGCAGAGCGAGGTATGTAGGCGGTGCTAC
AGAGTTCTTGAAGTGGTGGCCTAACTACGGCTACACTAGAAGAACAGTATTTGGTATCTGCGCTCTGCTG
AAGCCAGTTACCTTCGGAAAAAGAGTTGGTAGCTCTTGATCCGGCAAACAAACCACCGCTGGTAGCGGTG
GTTTTTTTGTTTGCAAGCAGCAGATTACGCGCAGAAAAAAAGGATCTCAAGAAGATCCTTTGATCTTTTC
TACGGGGTCTGACGCTCAGTGGAACGAAAACTCACGTTAAGGGATTTTGGTCATGAGATTATCAAAAAGG
ATCTTCACCTAGATCCTTTTAAATTAAAAATGAAGTTTTAAATCAATCTAAAGTATATATGAGTAAACTT
GGTCTGACAGTTACCAATGCTTAATCAGTGAGGCACCTATCTCAGCGATCTGTCTATTTCGTTCATCCAT
AGTTGCCTGACTCCCCGTCGTGTAGATAACTACGATACGGGAGGGCTTACCATCTGGCCCCAGTGCTGCA
ATGATACCGCGAGACCCACGCTCACCGGCTCCAGATTTATCAGCAATAAACCAGCCAGCCGGAAGGGCCG
AGCGCAGAAGTGGTCCTGCAACTTTATCCGCCTCCATCCAGTCTATTAATTGTTGCCGGGAAGCTAGAGT
AAGTAGTTCGCCAGTTAATAGTTTGCGCAACGTTGTTGCCATTGCTACAGGCATCGTGGTGTCACGCTCG
TCGTTTGGTATGGCTTCATTCAGCTCCGGTTCCCAACGATCAAGGCGAGTTACATGATCCCCCATGTTGT
GCAAAAAAGCGGTTAGCTCCTTCGGTCCTCCGATCGTTGTCAGAAGTAAGTTGGCCGCAGTGTTATCACT
CATGGTTATGGCAGCACTGCATAATTCTCTTACTGTCATGCCATCCGTAAGATGCTTTTCTGTGACTGGT
GAGTACTCAACCAAGTCATTCTGAGAATAGTGTATGCGGCGACCGAGTTGCTCTTGCCCGGCGTCAATAC
GGGATAATACCGCGCCACATAGCAGAACTTTAAAAGTGCTCATCATTGGAAAACGTTCTTCGGGGCGAAA
ACTCTCAAGGATCTTACCGCTGTTGAGATCCAGTTCTATGTAACCCACTCGTGCACCCAACTGATCTTCA
GCATCTTTTACTTTCACCAGCGTTTCTGGGTGAGCAAAAACAGGAAGGCAAAATGCCGCAAAAAAGGGAA
TAAGGGCGACACGGAAATGTTGAATACTCATACTCTTCCTTTTTCAATATTATTGAAGCATTTATCAGGG
TTATTGTCTCATGAGCGGATACATATTTGAATGTATTTAGAAAAATAAACAAATAGGGGTTCCGCGCACA
TTTCCCCGAAAAGTGCCACCTGACGTCGACGGATCGGGAGATCTCC
Features (pLannotate 1.2.2; 32 found; start..end, strand, type, name):
      9..61      -  misc_feature   bom (fragment): basis of mobility region from pBR322
    216..595     +  enhancer       CMV enhancer: human cytomegalovirus immediate early enhancer
    596..795     +  promoter       CMV promoter: human cytomegalovirus (CMV) immediate early promoter
    813..993     +  LTR            5' LTR (truncated): truncated 5' long terminal repeat (LTR) from HIV-1
   1040..1165    +  misc_feature   HIV-1 Ψ: packaging signal of human immunodeficiency virus type 1
   1149..1512    +  CDS            HIV-1 gag (fragment): gag protein from human immunodeficiency virus 1; gag
   1658..1891    +  misc_feature   RRE: The Rev response element (RRE) of HIV-1 allows for Rev-dependent mRNA export from the nucleus to the cytoplasm.
   2268..2368    +  CDS            Rev (fragment): human immunodeficiency virus 1 (HIV-1) Rev protein; rev; enhances nuclear export of unspliced and incompletely spliced viral mRNAs
   2418..2535    +  misc_feature   cPPT/CTS: central polypurine tract and central termination sequence of HIV-1
   2600..3811    +  promoter       UbC promoter: human ubiquitin C promoter
   3822..3840    -  misc_feature   MCS (fragment): pUC18/19 multiple cloning site
   3846..4265    +  CDS            SNCA (sequence partly withheld): SYUA_HUMAN - Also known as NACP, PARK1. Experimental evidence at protein level: Swiss-Prot protein existence level 1. Neuronal protein that plays several roles in synaptic activity such as regulation of synaptic vesicle trafficking and subsequent neurotransmitter release. Participates as a monomer in synaptic vesicle exocytosis by enhancing vesicle priming, fusion and dilation of exocytotic fusion pores (PubMed:28288128, PubMed:30404828). Mechanistically, acts by increasing local Ca(2+) release from microdomains which is essential for the enhancement of ATP-induced exocytosis (PubMed:30404828)
   4287..5003    +  CDS            EBFP: enhanced blue variant of GFP mammalian codon-optimized
   5016..5039    +  misc_feature   MCS (fragment): pBluescript multiple cloning site
   5039..5627    +  misc_feature   WPRE: woodchuck hepatitis virus posttranscriptional regulatory element
   5564..6145    +  CDS            nef (fragment): NEF_HV1H2 - Experimental evidence at protein level: Swiss-Prot protein existence level 1. Extracellular Nef protein targets CD4(+) T-lymphocytes for apoptosis by interacting with CXCR4 surface receptors. From Human immunodeficiency virus type 1 group M subtype B (isolate HXB2) (HIV-1).
   6152..6332    +  LTR            5' LTR (truncated): truncated 5' long terminal repeat (LTR) from HIV-1
   6364..6588    +  polyA_signal   bGH poly(A) signal: bovine growth hormone polyadenylation signal
   6592..6613    +  promoter       SV40 promoter (fragment): SV40 enhancer and early promoter
   6634..7062    +  rep_origin     f1 ori (sequence partly withheld): f1 bacteriophage origin of replication; arrow indicates direction of (+) strand synthesis
   7076..7405    +  promoter       SV40 promoter: SV40 enhancer and early promoter
   7453..7500    +  promoter       EM7 promoter: synthetic bacterial promoter&nbsp
   7519..7893    +  CDS            BleoR: antibiotic-binding protein; Sh ble from Streptoalloteichus hindustanus; confers resistance to bleomycin, phleomycin, and Zeocin™
   7903..8028    +  CDS            ble (fragment): BLE_KLEPN - Experimental evidence at protein level: Swiss-Prot protein existence level 1. Binding protein with a strong affinity to the bleomycin family of antibiotics. Binds to CL990; an antimitotic-antibiotic compound. From Klebsiella pneumoniae.
   8023..8144    +  polyA_signal   SV40 poly(A) signal: SV40 polyadenylation signal
   8217..8233    -  protein_bind   lac operator: The lac repressor binds to the lac operator to inhibit transcription in E. coli. This inhibition can be relieved by adding lactose or isopropyl-β-D-thiogalactopyranoside (IPTG). lac repressor encoded by lacI
   8241..8271    -  promoter       lac promoter: promoter for the E. coli lac operon
   8286..8307    -  protein_bind   CAP binding site: CAP binding activates transcription in the presence of cAMP. E. coli catabolite activator protein
   8320..8412    -  CDS            lacI (fragment): lac repressor; lacI; The lac repressor binds to the lac operator to inhibit transcription in E. coli. This inhibition can be relieved by adding lactose or isopropyl-β-D-thiogalactopyranoside (IPTG).
   8595..9183    -  rep_origin     ori: high-copy-number ColE1/pMB1/pBR322/pUC origin of replication
   9354..10214   -  CDS            AmpR: β-lactamase; bla; confers resistance to ampicillin, carbenicillin, and related antibiotics
  10215..10319   -  promoter       AmpR promoter: bla
