[The description below was written by a language model from this plasmid's Addgene catalogue record and pLannotate feature annotations shown in this document.]
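Description:
FUW-hSNCA(D2R)-GFP is an HIV-1-based lentiviral transfer plasmid (backbone recorded as HR'CS-G, FUW family) for expressing a mutant human alpha-synuclein fused to a green fluorescent protein in mammalian cells. It is propagated in E. coli through a high-copy ColE1/pUC-type origin with ampicillin selection (AmpR under its own bla promoter). The backbone also carries an f1 origin and an SV40/EM7-driven BleoR cassette with an SV40 poly(A) signal. This cassette lies outside the LTR-flanked region, so it would not be transferred with the packaged viral genome.

The viral portion begins with a CMV enhancer/promoter fused to a truncated 5' LTR, which drives genomic RNA production in packaging cells. It is followed by the Ψ packaging signal with a gag fragment, the Rev response element for nuclear export of the unspliced RNA, and the cPPT/CTS, which aids nuclear import. The internal expression cassette uses the human ubiquitin C promoter to drive the 420 bp SNCA coding sequence, in which the second residue, aspartate, is changed to arginine, joined at its C terminus to EGFP. The automated annotation labels this fluorescent protein ORF as EBFP, which probably reflects the close sequence similarity among GFP variants, since the catalogue entry specifies EGFP. A WPRE downstream enhances transcript stability and expression, and the cassette ends in the 3' LTR region followed by a bGH poly(A) signal.

The construct allows lentiviral delivery and easy fluorescence-based visualisation of the D2R alpha-synuclein variant. The associated publication concerns NatB, an N-terminal acetyltransferase, and alpha-synuclein levels in human neurons, so the mutation probably probes N-terminal sequence dependence, although the record does not state this.
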