Addgene plasmid #215490: FUW-hSNCA(D2R)-GFP
Purpose: Lentiviral expression and easy visualization of mutated alpha-synuclein (2nd amino acid aspartate mutated to arginine) in mammalian cells
Depositing lab: Ophir Shalem. Depositing organization: Children's Hospital of Philadelphia. Publication: Sequential CRISPR screening reveals partial NatB inhibition as a strategy to mitigate alpha-synuclein levels in human neurons. Santhosh Kumar S, Naseri NN, Pather SR, Hallacli E, Ndayisaba A, Buenaventura C, Acosta K, Roof J, Fazelinia H, Spruce LA, Luk K, Khurana V, Rhoades E, Shalem O. Sci Adv. 2024 Feb 9;10(6):eadj4767. doi: 10.1126/sciadv.adj4767. Epub 2024 Feb 9. PubMed 38335281.
Backbone
  Vector backbone: HR'CS-G
  Backbone size w/o insert (bp): 9893
  Vector type: Mammalian Expression, Lentiviral
Growth in bacteria
  Bacterial resistance: Ampicillin, 100 μg/mL
  Growth temperature: 37°C
  Growth strain: NEB Stable
  Copy number: High Copy
Gene/Insert
  Gene/Insert name: alpha-synuclein
  Species: H. sapiens (human)
  Insert size (bp): 420
  Mutation: D (second aa) mutated to R
  Entrez Gene: SNCA (a.k.a. NACP, PARK1, PARK4, PD1)
  Promoter: Ubc
  Tag / fusion protein: EGFP (C terminal on insert)
  Cloning method: Gibson Cloning
Terms and licenses: Academic/Nonprofit Terms; Industry Terms: Not Available to Industry
How to cite: FUW-hSNCA(D2R)-GFP was a gift from Ophir Shalem (Addgene plasmid # 215490 ; http://n2t.net/addgene:215490 ; RRID:Addgene_215490)
